Addgene plasmid #54351: LIIalpha R 3-4
Purpose: (Empty Backbone)
Depositing lab: Martin Parniske. Depositing organization: Ludwig-Maximilians-Universitaet Muenchen (LMU). Publication: A modular plasmid assembly kit for multigene expression, gene silencing and silencing rescue in plants. Binder A, Lambert J, Morbitzer R, Popp C, Ott T, Lahaye T, Parniske M. PLoS One. 2014 Feb 13;9(2):e88218. doi: 10.1371/journal.pone.0088218. eCollection 2014. PubMed 24551083.
Backbone
  Vector backbone: Xpre-S (pICH50505)
  Backbone manufacturer: Icon Genetics
  Vector type: plant expression
Growth in bacteria
  Bacterial resistance: Chloramphenicol and Spectinomycin, 25 & 50 μg/mL
  Growth temperature: 37°C
  Growth strain: DB3.1
  Copy number: High Copy
Gene/Insert
  Gene/Insert name: None
Terms and licenses: Academic/Nonprofit Terms; Industry Terms: Not Available to Industry
Depositor comments: binary expression vector. LII/LIV backbone. ccdB cassettes (ccdB and chloramphenicol resistance gene) were added between the borders by Esp3I cut-ligation, flanked by appropriate type IIS fusion sites
How to cite: LIIalpha R 3-4 was a gift from Martin Parniske (Addgene plasmid # 54351 ; http://n2t.net/addgene:54351 ; RRID:Addgene_54351)
