[The description below was written by a language model from this plasmid's Addgene catalogue record and pLannotate feature annotations shown in this document.]
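Description:
LIIalpha R 3-4 is an empty binary plant expression backbone from a modular Golden Gate-style plasmid assembly kit designed for multigene expression, gene silencing and silencing rescue in plants. It is built on the Xpre-S (pICH50505) vector from Icon Genetics and is described by the depositor as a level II/level IV (LII/LIV) backbone. It carries no gene of interest. The annotated 6.9 kb sequence shows a high-copy ColE1/pUC-type origin for propagation in E. coli. It also shows the pVS1 replicon (oriV, RepA and the StaA stability protein), which supports maintenance in Agrobacterium. Backbone selection is through an aadA aminoglycoside adenylyltransferase gene conferring spectinomycin/streptomycin resistance. Short annotated fragments of an integron Pc promoter, a gentamicin resistance gene and an incP oriV lie nearby and appear to be remnants rather than functional units.

Between the nopaline-type left and right T-DNA border repeats sits a counter-selectable placeholder cassette. It consists of a chloramphenicol acetyltransferase gene with its promoter, a ccdA fragment and an intact ccdB gyrase toxin gene, plus a partial attR1 site and a lac UV5 promoter. According to the depositor, this ccdB cassette was inserted by Esp3I cut-ligation and is flanked by type IIS fusion sites, although these sites are not annotated in the feature table. During assembly, incoming modules replace the cassette, so correct products lose ccdB and chloramphenicol resistance and can grow in standard strains. The unmodified vector requires a ccdB-tolerant host such as DB3.1 and is selected on chloramphenicol plus spectinomycin. The "R 3-4" in the name presumably denotes orientation and position within the assembly scheme, but the record does not define it. Assembled constructs between the borders are suited to Agrobacterium-mediated delivery into plants.
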