Features (pLannotate 1.2.2; 16 found; start..end, strand, type, name):
    184..207     +  promoter       Pc promoter (fragment): intI1 (promoter lies within the coding sequence); class 1 integron promoter
    383..439     +  CDS            GmR (fragment): gentamycin acetyltransferase; aacC1; confers resistance to gentamycin
    450..1237    +  CDS            SmR (fragment): aminoglycoside adenylyltransferase (Murphy, 1985); aadA; confers resistance to spectinomycin and streptomycin
   1482..1542    -  rep_origin     oriV (fragment): incP origin of replication
   1748..1942    -  rep_origin     pVS1 oriV: origin of replication for the Pseudomonas plasmid pVS1 (Heeb et al., 2000)
   2008..3081    -  CDS            pVS1 RepA: replication protein from the Pseudomonas plasmid pVS1 (Heeb et al., 2000)
   3510..4139    -  CDS            pVS1 StaA: stability protein from the Pseudomonas plasmid pVS1 (Heeb et al., 2000)
   4403..4427    +  misc_feature   LB T-DNA repeat: left border repeat from nopaline C58 T-DNA
   4515..4624    +  protein_bind   attR1 (fragment): mutant version of attR; recombination site for the Gateway® LR reaction LR Clonase™
   4661..4691    +  promoter       lac UV5 promoter: E. coli lac promoter with an "up" mutation
   4715..4744    +  promoter       cat promoter (fragment): promoter of the E. coli cat gene encoding chloramphenicol acetyltransferase
   4745..5401    +  CDS            cat: CAT_ECOLX - Experimental evidence at protein level: Swiss-Prot protein existence level 1. This enzyme is an effector of chloramphenicol resistance in bacteria. From Escherichia coli. This protein is used as a marker in many commonly used cloning vectors, such as pACYC184.
   5583..5741    +  CDS            ccdA (fragment): CCDA_ECO57 - Also known as H, letA. Experimental evidence at protein level: Swiss-Prot protein existence level 1. Antitoxin component of a type II toxin-antitoxin (TA) system which inhibits the post-segregational killing (PSK) of plasmid-free cells, also referred to as a plasmid addiction system. Binds to and blocks the activity of CcdB; will also remove bound CcdB protein from the CcdB-GyrA complex by forming a CcdA-CcdB complex, a process termed rejuvenation. Functions as a transcriptional corepressor for the ccdAB operon, repression also requires CcdB (By similarity). From Escherichia coli
   5746..6051    +  CDS            ccdB: CcdB, a bacterial toxin that poisons DNA gyrase; ccdB; Plasmids containing the ccdB gene cannot be propagated in standard E. coli strains.
   6137..6161    +  misc_feature   RB T-DNA repeat: right border repeat from nopaline C58 T-DNA
   6284..6872    -  rep_origin     ori: high-copy-number ColE1/pMB1/pBR322/pUC origin of replication
>Addgene plasmid #54351 | LIIalpha R 3-4 | depositor full sequence | sequence record 84571 | Full Sequence
GAAAACTCACGTTAAGGGATTTTGGTCATGAGATTATCAAAAAGGATCTTCACCTAGATCATCGGAAGAA
CGGCAACTAAGCTGCCGGGTTTGAAACACGGATGATCTCGCGGAGGGTAGCATGTTGATTGTAACGATGA
CAGAGCGTTGCTGCCTGTGATCAATTCGGGCACGAACCCAGTGGACATAAGCCTGTTCGGTTCGTAAGCT
GTAATGCAAGTAGCGTATGCGCTCACGCAACTGGTCCAGAACCTTGACCGAACGCAGCGGTGGTAACGGC
GCAGTGGCGGTTTTCATGGCTTGTTATGACTGTTTTTTTGGGGTACAGTCTATGCCTCGGGCATCCAAGC
AGCAAGCGCGTTACGCCGTGGGTCGATGTTTGATGTTATGGAGCAGCAACGATGTTACGCAGCAGGGCAG
TCGCCCTAAAACAAAGTTAAACATCATGGGGGAAGCGGTGATCGCCGAAGTATCGACTCAACTATCAGAG
GTAGTTGGCGTCATCGAGCGCCATCTCGAACCGACGTTGCTGGCCGTACATTTGTACGGCTCCGCAGTGG
ATGGCGGCCTGAAGCCACACAGTGATATTGATTTGCTGGTTACGGTGACCGTAAGGCTTGATGAAACAAC
GCGGCGAGCTTTGATCAACGACCTTTTGGAAACTTCGGCTTCCCCTGGAGAGAGCGAGATTCTCCGCGCT
GTAGAAGTCACCATTGTTGTGCACGACGACATCATTCCGTGGCGTTATCCAGCTAAGCGCGAACTGCAAT
TTGGAGAATGGCAGCGCAATGACATTCTTGCAGGTATCTTCGAGCCAGCCACGATCGACATTGATCTGGC
TATCTTGCTGACAAAAGCAAGAGAACATAGCGTTGCCTTGGTAGGTCCAGCGGCGGAGGAACTCTTTGAT
CCGGTTCCTGAACAGGATCTATTTGAGGCGCTAAATGAAACCTTAACGCTATGGAACTCGCCGCCCGACT
GGGCTGGCGATGAGCGAAATGTAGTGCTTACGTTGTCCCGCATTTGGTACAGCGCAGTAACCGGCAAAAT
CGCGCCGAAGGATGTCGCTGCCGACTGGGCAATGGAGCGCCTGCCGGCCCAGTATCAGCCCGTCATACTT
GAAGCTAGACAGGCTTATCTTGGACAAGAAGAAGATCGCTTGGCCTCGCGCGCAGATCAGTTGGAAGAAT
TTGTCCACTACGTGAAAGGCGAGATCACCAAGGTAGTCGGCAAATAATGTCTAGCTAGAAATTCGTTCAA
GCCGACGCCGCTTCGCGGCGCGGCTTAACTCAAGCGTTAGATGCACTAAGCACATAATTGCTCACAGCCA
AACTATCAGGTCAAGTCTGCTTTTATTATTTTTAAGCGTGCATAATAAGCCCTACACAAATTGGGAGATA
TATCATGCATGACCAAAATCCCTTAACGTGAGTTTTCGTTCCACTGAGCGTCAGACCCCGTAGAAAAGAT
CAAAGGATCTTCTGCCATTTTTGGGGTGAGGCCGTTCGCGGCCGAGGGGCGCAGCCCCTGGGGGGATGGG
AGCTCGGTGCCTTGATGTGGGCGCCGGCGGTCGAGTGGCGACGGCGCGGCTTGTCCGCGCCCTGGTAGAT
TGCCTGGCCGTAGGCCAGCCATTTTTGAGCGGCCAGCGGCCGCGATAGGCCGACGCGAAGCGGCGGGGCG
TAGGGAGCGCAGCGACCGAAGGGTAGGCGCTTTTTGCAGCTCTTCGGCTGTGCGCTGGCCAGACAGTTAT
GCACAGGCCAGGCGGGTTTTAAGAGTTTTAATAAGTTTTAAAGAGTTTTAGGCGGAAAAATCGCCTTTTT
TCTCTTTTATATCAGTCACTTACATGTGTGACCGGTTCCCAATGTACGGCTTTGGGTTCCCAATGTACGG
GTTCCGGTTCCCAATGTACGGCTTTGGGTTCCCAATGTACGTGCTATCCACAGGAAAGAAGCTTTTTCGA
CCTTTTTCCCCTGCTAGGGCAATTTGCCCTAGCATCTGCTCCGTACATTAGGAACCGGCGGATGCTTCGC
CCTCGATCAGGTTGCGGTAGCGCATGACTAGGATCGGGCCAGCCTGCCCCGCCTCCTCCTTCAAATCGTA
CTCCGGCAGGTCATTTGACCCGATCAGCTTGCGCACGGTGAAACAGAACTTCTTGAACTCTCCGGCGCTG
CCACTGCGTTCGTAGATCGTCTTGAACAACCATCTGGCTTCTGCCTTGCCTGCGGCGCGGCGTGCCAGGC
GGTAGAGAAAACGGCCGATGCCGGGATCGATCAAAAAGTAATCGGGGTGAACCGTCAGCACGTCCGGGTT
CTTGCCTTCTGTGATCTCGCGGTACATCCAATCAGCTAGCTCGATCTCGATGTACTCCGGCCGCCCGGTT
TCGCTCTTTACGATCTTGTAGCGGCTAATCAAGGCTTCACCCTCGGATACCGTCACCAGGCGGCCGTTCT
TGGCCTTCTTCGTACGCTGCATGGCAACGTGCGTGGTGTTTAACCGAATGCAGGTTTCTACCAGGTCGTC
TTTCTGCTTTCCGCCATCGGCTCGCCGGCAGAACTTGAGTACGTCCGCAACGTGTGGACGGAACACGCGG
CCGGGCTTGTCTCCCTTCCCTTCCCGGTATCGGTTCATGGATTCGGTTAGATGGGAAACCGCCATCAGTA
CCAGGTCGTAATCCCACACACTGGCCATGCCGGCCGGCCCTGCGGAAACCTCTACGTGCCCGTCTGGAAG
CTCGTAGCGGATCACCTCGCCAGCTCGTCGGTCACGCTTCGACAGACGGAAAACGGCCACGTCCATGATG
CTGCGACTATCGCGGGTGCCCACGTCATAGAGCATCGGAACGAAAAAATCTGGTTGCTCGTCGCCCTTGG
GCGGCTTCCTAATCGACGACGCACCGGCTGCCGGCGGTTGCCGGGATTCTTTGCGGATTCGATCAGCGGC
CGCTTGCCACGATTCACCGGGGCGTGCTTCTGCCTCGATGCGTTGCCGCTGGGCGGCCTGCGCGGCCTTC
AACTTCTCCACCAGGTCATCACCCAGCGCCGCGCCGATTTGTACCGGGCCGGATGGTTTGCGACCGCTCA
CGCCGATTCCTCGGGCTTGGGGGTTCCAGTGCCATTGCAGGGCCGGCAGACAACCCAGCCGCTTACGCCT
GGCCAACCGCCCGTTCCTCCACACATGGGGCATTCCACGGCGTCGGTGCCTGGTTGTTCTTGATTTTCCA
TGCCGCCTCCTTTAGCCGCTAAAATTCATCTACTCATTTATTCATTTGCTCATTTACTCTGGTAGCTGCG
CGATGTATTCAGATAGCAGCTCGGTAATGGTCTTGCCTTGGCGTACCGCGTACATCTTCAGCTTGGTGTG
ATCCTCCGCCGGCAACTGAAAGTTGACCCGCTTCATGGCTGGCGTGTCTGCCAGGCTGGCCAACGTTGCA
GCCTTGCTGCTGCGTGCGCTCGGACGGCCGGCACTTAGCGTGTTTGTGCTTTTGCTCATTTTCTCTTTAC
CTCATTAACTCAAATGAGTTTTGATTTAATTTCAGCGGCCAGCGCCTGGACCTCGCGGGCAGCGTCGCCC
TCGGGTTCTGATTCAAGAACGGTTGTGCCGGCGGCGGCAGTGCCTGGGTAGCTCACGCGCTGCGTGATAC
GGGACTCAAGAATGGGCAGCTCGTACCCGGCCAGCGCCTCGGCAACCTCACCGCCGATGCGCGTGCCTTT
GATCGCCCGCGACACGACAAAGGCCGCTTGTAGCCTTCCATCCGTGACCTCAATGCGCTGCTTAACCAGC
TCCACCAGGTCGGCGGTGGCCCATATGTCGTAAGGGCTTGGCTGCACCGGAATCAGCACGAAGTCGGCTG
CCTTGATCGCGGACACAGCCAAGTCCGCCGCCTGGGGCGCTCCGTCGATCACTACGAAGTCGCGCCGGCC
GATGGCCTTCACGTCGCGGTCAATCGTCGGGCGGTCGATGCCGACAACGGTTAGCGGTTGATCTTCCCGC
ACGGCCGCCCAATCGCGGGCACTGCCCTGGGGATCGGAATCGACTAACAGAACATCGGCCCCGGCGAGTT
GCAGGGCGCGGGCTAGATGGGTTGCGATGGTCGTCTTGCCTGACCCGCCTTTCTGGTTAAGTACAGCGAT
AACCTTCATGCGTTCCCCTTGCGTATTTGTTTATTTACTCATCGCATCATATACGCAGCGACCGCATGAC
GCAAGCTGTTTTACTCAAATACACATCACCTTTTTAGACGGCGGCGCTCGGTTTCTTCAGCGGCCAAGCT
GGCCGGCCAGGCCGCCAGCTTGGCATCAGACAAACCGGCCAGGATTTCATGCAGCCGCACGGCTGATGGG
CTGCCTGTATCGAGTGGTGATTTTGTGCCGAGCTGCCGGTCGGGGAGCTGTTGGCTGGCTGGTGGCAGGA
TATATTGTGGTGTAAACAAATTGACGCTTAGACACTTAATAACACATTGCGGACGTTTTTAATGTACTGG
GGTGGATTACGGAAGACAAATTGGACATGAGACCAAAGCTGAACGAGAAACGTAAAATGATATAAATATC
AATATATTAAATTAGATTTTGCATAAAAAACAGACTACATAATACTGTAAAACACAACATATCCAGTCAC
TATGGCGGCCCCTCGAGGGGCCGCATTAGGCACCCCAGGCTTTACACTTTATGCTTCCGGCTCGTATAAT
GTGTGGATTTTGAGTTAGGATCCGTCGAGATTTTCAGGAGCTAAGGAAGCTAAAATGGAGAAAAAAATCA
CTGGATATACCACCGTTGATATATCCCAATGGCATCGTAAAGAACATTTTGAGGCATTTCAGTCAGTTGC
TCAATGTACCTATAACCAGACCGTTCAGCTGGATATTACGGCCTTTTTAAAGACCGTAAAGAAAAATAAG
CACAAGTTTTATCCGGCCTTTATTCACATTCTTGCCCGCCTGATGAATGCTCATCCGGAATTCCGTATGG
CAATGAAAGACGGTGAGCTGGTGATATGGGATAGTGTTCACCCTTGTTACACCGTTTTCCATGAGCAAAC
TGAAACGTTTTCATCGCTCTGGAGTGAATACCACGACGATTTCCGGCAGTTTCTACACATATATTCGCAA
GATGTGGCGTGTTACGGTGAAAACCTGGCCTATTTCCCTAAAGGGTTTATTGAGAATATGTTTTTCGTGT
CAGCCAATCCCTGGGTGAGTTTCACCAGTTTTGATTTAAACGTGGCCAATATGGACAACTTCTTCGCCCC
CGTTTTCACCATGGGCAAATATTATACGCAAGGCGACAAGGTGCTGATGCCGCTGGCGATTCAGGTTCAT
CATGCCGTTTGTGATGGCTTCCATGTCGGCAGAATGCTTAATGAATTACAACAGTACTGCGATGAGTGGC
AGGGCGGGGCGTAATCTAGAGGATCCGGCTTACTAAAAGCCAGATAACAGTATGCGTATTTGCGCGCTGA
TTTTTGCGGTATAAGAATATATACTGATATGTATACCCGAAGTATGTCAAAAAGAGGTATGCTATGAAGC
AGCGTATTACAGTGACAGTTGACAGCGACAGCTATCAGTTGCTCAAGGCATATATGATGTCAATATCTCC
GGTCTGGTAAGCACAACCATGCAGAATGAAGCCCGTCGTCTGCGTGCCGAACGCTGGAAAGCGGAAAATC
AGGAAGGGATGGCTGAGGTCGCCCGGTTTATTGAAATGAACGGCTCTTTTGCTGACGAGAACAGGGGCTG
GTGAAATGCAGTTTAAGGTTTACACCTATAAAAGAGAGAGCCGTTATCGTCTGTTTGTGGATGTACAGAG
TGATATTATTGACACGCCCGGGCGACGGATGGTGATCCCCCTGGCCAGTGCACGTCTGCTGTCAGATAAA
GTCCCCCGTGAACTTTACCCGGTGGTGCATATCGGGGATGAAAGCTGGCGCATGATGACCACCGATATGG
CCAGTGTGCCGGTTTCCGTTATCGGGGAAGAAGTGGCTGATCTCAGCCACCGCGAAAATGACATCAAAAA
CGCCATTAACCTGATGTTCTGGGGAATATAAATGTCAGGCTCCCTTATACACAGCCAGTCTGCAGGTCGA
CGGTCTCACCGCTGTCTTGTCTTCTCTGGTTTAAACTATCAGTGTTTGACAGGATATATTGGCGGGTAAA
CCTAAGAGAAAAGAGCGTTTATTAGAATAATCGGATATTTAAAAGGGCGTGAAAAGGTTTATCCGTTCGT
CCATTTGTATGTGCCAACCACAGGAACCGTAAAAAGGCCGCGTTGCTGGCGTTTTTCCATAGGCTCCGCC
CCCCTGACGAGCATCACAAAAATCGACGCTCAAGTCAGAGGTGGCGAAACCCGACAGGACTATAAAGATA
CCAGGCGTTTCCCCCTGGAAGCTCCCTCGTGCGCTCTCCTGTTCCGACCCTGCCGCTTACCGGATACCTG
TCCGCCTTTCTCCCTTCGGGAAGCGTGGCGCTTTCTCATAGCTCACGCTGTAGGTATCTCAGTTCGGTGT
AGGTCGTTCGCTCCAAGCTGGGCTGTGTGCACGAACCCCCCGTTCAGCCCGACCGCTGCGCCTTATCCGG
TAACTATCGTCTTGAGTCCAACCCGGTAAGACACGACTTATCGCCACTGGCAGCAGCCACTGGTAACAGG
ATTAGCAGAGCGAGGTATGTAGGCGGTGCTACAGAGTTCTTGAAGTGGTGGCCTAACTACGGCTACACTA
GAAGGACAGTATTTGGTATCTGCGCTCTGCTGAAGCCAGTTACCTTCGGAAAAAGAGTTGGTAGCTCTTG
ATCCGGCAAACAAACCACCGCTGGTAGCGGTGGTTTTTTTGTTTGCAAGCAGCAGATTACGCGCAGAAAA
AAAGGATCTCAAGAAGATCCTTTGATCTTTTCTACGGGGTCTGACGCTCAGTGGAAC
