>Addgene plasmid #54351 | LIIalpha R 3-4 | addgene partial sequence | sequence record 90185 | LB-F1 5'-gtggtgtaaacaaattgacgc-3'
ACTGGGGTGGATTACGGAAGACAAATTGGACATGAGACCAAAGCTGAACGAGAAACGTAAAATGATATAA
ATATCAATATATTAAATTAGATTTTGCATAAAAAACAGACTACATAATACTGTAAAACACAACATATCCA
GTCACTATGGCGGCCCCTCGAGGGGCCGCATTAGGCACCCCAGGCTTTACACTTTATGCTTCCGGCTCGT
ATAATGTGTGGATTTTGAGTTAGGATCCGTCGAGATTTTCAGGAGCTAAGGAAGCTAAAATGGAGAAAAA
AATCACTGGATATACCACCGTTGATATATCCCAATGGCATCGTAAAGAACATTTTGAGGCATTTCAGTCA
GTTGCTCAATGTACCTATAACCAGACCGTTCAGCTGGATATTACGGCCTTTTTAAAGACCGTAAAGAAAA
ATAAGCACAAGTTTTATCCGGCCTTTATTCACATTCTTGCCCGCCTGATGAATGCTCATCCGGAATTCCG
TATGGCAATGAAAGACGGTGAGCTGGTGATATGGGATAGTGTTCACCCTTGTTACACCGTTTTCCATGAG
CAAACTGAAACGTTTTCATCGCTCTGGAGTGAATACCACGACGATTTCCGGCAGTTTCTACACATATATT
CGCAAGATGTGGCGTGTTACGGTGAAAACCTGGCCTATTTCCCTAAAGGGTTTATTGAGAATATGTTTTT
CGTGTCAGCCAATCCCTGGGTGAGTTTCACCAGTTTTGATTTAAACGTGGCCAATATGGACAACTTCTTC
GCCCCCGTTTTCACCATGGGCAAATATTATACGCAAGGCGACAAGGTGCTGATGCCGCTGGCGATTCAGG
TTCATCATGCCGTTTGTGATGGCTTCCATGTCGGCAGAATGCTTAATGAATTAC
