>Addgene plasmid #54351 | LIIalpha R 3-4 | addgene partial sequence | sequence record 90186 | RB-F1 5'-ggataaaccttttcacgccc-3'
ATAACGCTCTTTTCTCTTAGGTTTACCCGCCAATATATCCTGTCAAACACTGATAGTTTAAACCAGAGAA
GACAAGACAGCGGTGAGACCGTCGACCTGCAGACTGGCTGTGTATAAGGGAGCCTGACATTTATATTCCC
CAGAACATCANGTTAATGGCGTTTTTGATGTCATTTTCGCGGTGGCTGAGATCAGCCACTTCTTCCCCGA
TAACGGAAACCGGCACACTGGCCATATCGGTGGTCATCATGCGCCAGCTTTCATCCCCGATATGCACCAC
CGGGTAAAGTTCACGGGGGACTTTATCTGACANCAGACGTGCACTGGCCAGGGGGATCACCATCCGTCGC
CCGGGCGTGTCAATAATATCACTCTGTACATCCACAAACAGACGATAACGGCTCTCTCTTTTATAGGTGT
AAACCTTAAACTGCATTTCACCAGCCCCTGTTCTCGTCANCAAAAGAGCCGTTCATTTCAATAAACCGGG
CGACCTCAGCCATCCCTTCCTGATTTTCC
